Addgene plasmid #123823: MTK4a_010
Purpose: Encodes a nuclear localized mRuby2 coexpression cassette as a Type 4a part to be used in the MTK system
Depositing lab: Hana El-Samad. Depositing organization: University of California, San Francisco (UCSF). Publication: A Toolkit for Rapid Modular Construction of Biological Circuits in Mammalian Cells. Fonseca JP, Bonny AR, Kumar GR, Ng AH, Town J, Wu QC, Aslankoohi E, Chen SY, Dods G, Harrigan P, Osimiri LC, Kistler AL, El-Samad H. ACS Synth Biol. 2019 Nov 15;8(11):2593-2606. doi: 10.1021/acssynbio.9b00322. Epub 2019 Nov 5. PubMed 31686495.
Backbone
  Vector backbone: MTK0_027
  Vector type: Mammalian Expression
Growth in bacteria
  Bacterial resistance: Chloramphenicol, 25 μg/mL
  Growth temperature: 37°C
  Growth strain: DH5alpha
  Copy number: Unknown
Gene/Insert
  Gene/Insert name: T2A::NLS::mRuby2
  Species: Synthetic
  Cloning method: Restriction Enzyme; 5′ cloning site BsmBI (destroyed during cloning); 3′ cloning site BsmBI (destroyed during cloning)
Terms and licenses: Academic/Nonprofit Terms; Industry Terms: Not Available to Industry
Depositor comments: Type 4a parts are used for C-terminal coding sequences in the MTK system Please visit https://www.biorxiv.org/content/10.1101/506188v2 for BioRxiv preprint
How to cite: MTK4a_010 was a gift from Hana El-Samad (Addgene plasmid # 123823 ; http://n2t.net/addgene:123823 ; RRID:Addgene_123823)
