[The description below was written by a language model from this plasmid's Addgene catalogue record and pLannotate feature annotations shown in this document.]
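Description:
MTK4a_010 is a small (about 2.5 kb) part-storage plasmid from the Mammalian Toolkit (MTK), a hierarchical modular cloning system for building genetic circuits in mammalian cells. It is built on the MTK0_027 part-entry backbone. Although it is catalogued as a mammalian expression vector, the plasmid itself is a bacterial carrier. It replicates in E. coli from a high-copy ColE1/pUC-type origin and is selected with chloramphenicol through a cat gene driven by its native promoter. A lambda t0 terminator lies downstream of the cat gene. The annotated features include no mammalian promoter, polyadenylation signal or mammalian selection marker, because those elements come from other toolkit parts during assembly.

The payload is a synthetic T2A::NLS::mRuby2 cassette, inserted through BsmBI sites that were destroyed during cloning. The automated annotation detects only the mRuby2 coding sequence, a constitutively fluorescent red protein derived from Entacmaea quadricolor. The T2A and nuclear localization signal named in the catalogue entry are not annotated separately, and would be expected in the unannotated stretch just upstream of mRuby2. As a Type 4a part, the cassette occupies the C-terminal coding position of a transcription unit and is fused in frame after an upstream coding sequence. The T2A peptide causes ribosomal skipping, so the upstream protein and NLS-mRuby2 are made as separate polypeptides from one transcript. The NLS concentrates the red signal in the nucleus. The part therefore serves as a coexpression reporter, marking cells that express a gene of interest without permanently tagging that protein with the fluorophore.
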