Features (pLannotate 1.2.2; 5 found; start..end, strand, type, name):
     56..644     +  rep_origin     ori: high-copy-number ColE1/pMB1/pBR322/pUC origin of replication
    864..1571    +  CDS            mRuby2: mRuby2 is a basic (constitutively fluorescent) red fluorescent protein published in 2012, derived from Entacmaea quadricolor. It has moderate acid sensitivity.
   1598..1632    -  terminator     lambda t0 terminator: minimal transcription terminator from phage lambda (Scholtissek and Grosse, 1987)
   1706..2362    -  CDS            cat: CAT_ECOLX - Experimental evidence at protein level: Swiss-Prot protein existence level 1. This enzyme is an effector of chloramphenicol resistance in bacteria. From Escherichia coli. This protein is used as a marker in many commonly used cloning vectors, such as pACYC184.
   2363..2460    -  promoter       cat promoter: promoter of the E. coli cat gene encoding chloramphenicol acetyltransferase
>Addgene plasmid #123823 | MTK4a_010 | addgene full sequence | sequence record 249767 | Addgene NGS Result
GTGAGTTTTCGTTCCACTGAGCGTCAGACCCCGTAGAAAAGATCAAAGGATCTTCTTGAGATCCTTTTTT
TCTGCGCGTAATCTGCTGCTTGCAAACAAAAAAACCACCGCTACCAGCGGTGGTTTGTTTGCCGGATCAA
GAGCTACCAACTCTTTTTCCGAAGGTAACTGGCTTCAGCAGAGCGCAGATACCAAATACTGTTCTTCTAG
TGTAGCCGTAGTTAGGCCACCACTTCAAGAACTCTGTAGCACCGCCTACATACCTCGCTCTGCTAATCCT
GTTACCAGTGGCTGCTGCCAGTGGCGATAAGTCGTGTCTTACCGGGTTGGACTCAAGACGATAGTTACCG
GATAAGGCGCAGCGGTCGGGCTGAACGGGGGGTTCGTGCACACAGCCCAGCTTGGAGCGAACGACCTACA
CCGAACTGAGATACCTACAGCGTGAGCTATGAGAAAGCGCCACGCTTCCCGAAGGGAGAAAGGCGGACAG
GTATCCGGTAAGCGGCAGGGTCGGAACAGGAGAGCGCACGAGGGAGCTTCCAGGGGGAAACGCCTGGTAT
CTTTATAGTCCTGTCGGGTTTCGCCACCTCTGACTTGAGCGTCGATTTTTGTGATGCTCGTCAGGGGGGC
GGAGCCTATGGAAAAACGCCAGCAACGCGGCCTTTTTACGGTTCCTGGCCTTTTGCTGGCCTTTTGCTCA
CATGTTCTTTCCTGCGTTATCCCCTGATTCTGTGGATAACCGTAGTCGGTCTCAATCCGGAAGCGGAGAG
GGCAGAGGAAGTCTGCTAACATGCGGTGACGTCGAGGAGAATCCTGGACCTGGATCCCCCAAGAAGAAGA
GGAAGGTGGAGGACGCCGGATCCGTGTCCAAAGGAGAGGAGTTAATCAAGGAAAACATGAGAATGAAAGT
TGTCATGGAGGGCTCCGTTAATGGTCACCAATTCAAGTGTACAGGGGAAGGTGAAGGTAATCCTTACATG
GGTACACAAACTATGAGAATTAAAGTAATTGAAGGCGGACCACTACCATTTGCATTTGACATTCTGGCAA
CGTCATTCATGTACGGATCACGAACTTTCATCAAGTACCCTAAAGGTATACCAGACTTTTTCAAGCAATC
TTTTCCAGAGGGTTTTACATGGGAAAGGGTTACAAGATACGAAGATGGGGGTGTCGTCACAGTTATGCAA
GATACTTCATTAGAAGATGGCTGCCTTGTCTATCATGTGCAAGTAAGAGGGGTGAATTTTCCTTCTAACG
GACCTGTGATGCAGAAAAAGACCAAAGGTTGGGAACCAAATACTGAAATGATGTACCCAGCTGATGGAGG
TTTGAGAGGCTACACACACATGGCGCTTAAAGTTGATGGTGGAGGTCATTTGTCTTGTAGTTTTGTTACC
ACTTATCGTTCTAAAAAGACTGTTGGCAATATCAAAATGCCAGGAATACATGCTGTAGACCACAGACTAG
AAAGACTCGAAGAGAGCGATAACGAAATGTTCGTTGTACAGAGAGAGCATGCCGTAGCCAAATTTGCTGG
CTTAGGCGGTGGTATGGATGAATTGTATAAGTAACTCGAGTGGCTGAGACCAGACCAATAAAAAACGCCC
GGCGGCAACCGAGCGTTCTGAACAAATCCAGATGGAGTTCTGAGGTCATTACTGGATCTATCAACAGGAG
TCCAAGCGAGCTCGATATCAAATTACGCCCCGCCCTGCCACTCATCGCAGTACTGTTGTAATTCATTAAG
CATTCTGCCGACATGGAAGCCATCACAAACGGCATGATGAACCTGAATCGCCAGCGGCATCAGCACCTTG
TCGCCTTGCGTATAATATTTGCCCATGGTGAAAACGGGGGCGAAGAAGTTGTCCATATTGGCCACGTTTA
AATCAAAACTGGTGAAACTCACCCAGGGATTGGCTGAAACGAAAAACATATTCTCAATAAACCCTTTAGG
GAAATAGGCCAGGTTTTCACCGTAACACGCCACATCTTGCGAATATATGTGTAGAAACTGCCGGAAATCG
TCGTGGTATTCACTCCAGAGCGATGAAAACGTTTCAGTTTGCTCATGGAAAACGGTGTAACAAGGGTGAA
CACTATCCCATATCACCAGCTCACCGTCTTTCATTGCCATACGAAATTCCGGATGAGCATTCATCAGGCG
GGCAAGAATGTGAATAAAGGCCGGATAAAACTTGTGCTTATTTTTCTTTACGGTCTTTAAAAAGGCCGTA
ATATCCAGCTGAACGGTCTGGTTATAGGTACATTGAGCAACTGACTGAAATGCCTCAAAATGTTCTTTAC
GATGCCATTGGGATATATCAACGGTGGTATATCCAGTGATTTTTTTCTCCATTTTAGCTTCCTTAGCTCC
TGAAAATCTCGATAACTCAAAAAATACGCCCGGTAGTGATCTTATTTCATTATGGTGAAAGTTGGAACCT
CTTACGTGCCCGATCAATCATGACCAAAATCCCTTAAC
